>Addgene plasmid #103961 | pcDNA3.1-R1ACR_741-EYFP | addgene full sequence | sequence record 199326 | Addgene NGS Result
GCCTATTGGTTAAAAAATGAGCTGATTTAACAAAAATTTAACGCGAATTAATTCTGTGGAATGTGTGTCA
GTTAGGGTGTGGAAAGTCCCCAGGCTCCCCAGCAGGCAGAAGTATGCAAAGCATGCATCTCAATTAGTCA
GCAACCAGGTGTGGAAAGTCCCCAGGCTCCCCAGCAGGCAGAAGTATGCAAAGCATGCATCTCAATTAGT
CAGCAACCATAGTCCCGCCCCTAACTCCGCCCATCCCGCCCCTAACTCCGCCCAGTTCCGCCCATTCTCC
GCCCCATGGCTGACTAATTTTTTTTATTTATGCAGAGGCCGAGGCCGCCTCTGCCTCTGAGCTATTCCAG
AAGTAGTGAGGAGGCTTTTTTGGAGGCCTAGGCTTTTGCAAAAAGCTCCCGGGAGCTTGTATATCCATTT
TCGGATCTGATCAAGAGACAGGATGAGGATCGTTTCGCATGATTGAACAAGATGGATTGCACGCAGGTTC
TCCGGCCGCTTGGGTGGAGAGGCTATTCGGCTATGACTGGGCACAACAGACAATCGGCTGCTCTGATGCC
GCCGTGTTCCGGCTGTCAGCGCAGGGGCGCCCGGTTCTTTTTGTCAAGACCGACCTGTCCGGTGCCCTGA
ATGAACTGCAGGACGAGGCAGCGCGGCTATCGTGGCTGGCCACGACGGGCGTTCCTTGCGCAGCTGTGCT
CGACGTTGTCACTGAAGCGGGAAGGGACTGGCTGCTATTGGGCGAAGTGCCGGGGCAGGATCTCCTGTCA
TCTCACCTTGCTCCTGCCGAGAAAGTATCCATCATGGCTGATGCAATGCGGCGGCTGCATACGCTTGATC
CGGCTACCTGCCCATTCGACCACCAAGCGAAACATCGCATCGAGCGAGCACGTACTCGGATGGAAGCCGG
TCTTGTCGATCAGGATGATCTGGACGAAGAGCATCAGGGGCTCGCGCCAGCCGAACTGTTCGCCAGGCTC
AAGGCGCGCATGCCCGACGGCGAGGATCTCGTCGTGACCCATGGCGATGCCTGCTTGCCGAATATCATGG
TGGAAAATGGCCGCTTTTCTGGATTCATCGACTGTGGCCGGCTGGGTGTGGCGGACCGCTATCAGGACAT
AGCGTTGGCTACCCGTGATATTGCTGAAGAGCTTGGCGGCGAATGGGCTGACCGCTTCCTCGTGCTTTAC
GGTATCGCCGCTCCCGATTCGCAGCGCATCGCCTTCTATCGCCTTCTTGACGAGTTCTTCTGAGCGGGAC
TCTGGGGTTCGCGAAATGACCGACCAAGCGACGCCCAACCTGCCATCACGAGATTTCGATTCCACCGCCG
CCTTCTATGAAAGGTTGGGCTTCGGAATCGTTTTCCGGGACGCCGGCTGGATGATCCTCCAGCGCGGGGA
TCTCATGCTGGAGTTCTTCGCCCACCCCAACTTGTTTATTGCAGCTTATAATGGTTACAAATAAAGCAAT
AGCATCACAAATTTCACAAATAAAGCATTTTTTTCACTGCATTCTAGTTGTGGTTTGTCCAAACTCATCA
ATGTATCTTATCATGTCTGTATACCGTCGACCTCTAGCTAGAGCTTGGCGTAATCATGGTCATAGCTGTT
TCCTGTGTGAAATTGTTATCCGCTCACAATTCCACACAACATACGAGCCGGAAGCATAAAGTGTAAAGCC
TGGGGTGCCTAATGAGTGAGCTAACTCACATTAATTGCGTTGCGCTCACTGCCCGCTTTCCAGTCGGGAA
ACCTGTCGTGCCAGCTGCATTAATGAATCGGCCAACGCGCGGGGAGAGGCGGTTTGCGTATTGGGCGCTC
TTCCGCTTCCTCGCTCACTGACTCGCTGCGCTCGGTCGTTCGGCTGCGGCGAGCGGTATCAGCTCACTCA
AAGGCGGTAATACGGTTATCCACAGAATCAGGGGATAACGCAGGAAAGAACATGTGAGCAAAAGGCCAGC
AAAAGGCCAGGAACCGTAAAAAGGCCGCGTTGCTGGCGTTTTTCCATAGGCTCCGCCCCCCTGACGAGCA
TCACAAAAATCGACGCTCAAGTCAGAGGTGGCGAAACCCGACAGGACTATAAAGATACCAGGCGTTTCCC
CCTGGAAGCTCCCTCGTGCGCTCTCCTGTTCCGACCCTGCCGCTTACCGGATACCTGTCCGCCTTTCTCC
CTTCGGGAAGCGTGGCGCTTTCTCATAGCTCACGCTGTAGGTATCTCAGTTCGGTGTAGGTCGTTCGCTC
CAAGCTGGGCTGTGTGCACGAACCCCCCGTTCAGCCCGACCGCTGCGCCTTATCCGGTAACTATCGTCTT
GAGTCCAACCCGGTAAGACACGACTTATCGCCACTGGCAGCAGCCACTGGTAACAGGATTAGCAGAGCGA
GGTATGTAGGCGGTGCTACAGAGTTCTTGAAGTGGTGGCCTAACTACGGCTACACTAGAAGAACAGTATT
TGGTATCTGCGCTCTGCTGAAGCCAGTTACCTTCGGAAAAAGAGTTGGTAGCTCTTGATCCGGCAAACAA
ACCACCGCTGGTAGCGGTGGTTTTTTTGTTTGCAAGCAGCAGATTACGCGCAGAAAAAAAGGATCTCAAG
AAGATCCTTTGATCTTTTCTACGGGGTCTGACGCTCAGTGGAACGAAAACTCACGTTAAGGGATTTTGGT
CATGAGATTATCAAAAAGGATCTTCACCTAGATCCTTTTAAATTAAAAATGAAGTTTTAAATCAATCTAA
AGTATATATGAGTAAACTTGGTCTGACAGTTACCAATGCTTAATCAGTGAGGCACCTATCTCAGCGATCT
GTCTATTTCGTTCATCCATAGTTGCCTGACTCCCCGTCGTGTAGATAACTACGATACGGGAGGGCTTACC
ATCTGGCCCCAGTGCTGCAATGATACCGCGAGACCCACGCTCACCGGCTCCAGATTTATCAGCAATAAAC
CAGCCAGCCGGAAGGGCCGAGCGCAGAAGTGGTCCTGCAACTTTATCCGCCTCCATCCAGTCTATTAATT
GTTGCCGGGAAGCTAGAGTAAGTAGTTCGCCAGTTAATAGTTTGCGCAACGTTGTTGCCATTGCTACAGG
CATCGTGGTGTCACGCTCGTCGTTTGGTATGGCTTCATTCAGCTCCGGTTCCCAACGATCAAGGCGAGTT
ACATGATCCCCCATGTTGTGCAAAAAAGCGGTTAGCTCCTTCGGTCCTCCGATCGTTGTCAGAAGTAAGT
TGGCCGCAGTGTTATCACTCATGGTTATGGCAGCACTGCATAATTCTCTTACTGTCATGCCATCCGTAAG
ATGCTTTTCTGTGACTGGTGAGTACTCAACCAAGTCATTCTGAGAATAGTGTATGCGGCGACCGAGTTGC
TCTTGCCCGGCGTCAATACGGGATAATACCGCGCCACATAGCAGAACTTTAAAAGTGCTCATCATTGGAA
AACGTTCTTCGGGGCGAAAACTCTCAAGGATCTTACCGCTGTTGAGATCCAGTTCGATGTAACCCACTCG
TGCACCCAACTGATCTTCAGCATCTTTTACTTTCACCAGCGTTTCTGGGTGAGCAAAAACAGGAAGGCAA
AATGCCGCAAAAAAGGGAATAAGGGCGACACGGAAATGTTGAATACTCATACTCTTCCTTTTTCAATATT
ATTGAAGCATTTATCAGGGTTATTGTCTCATGAGCGGATACATATTTGAATGTATTTAGAAAAATAAACA
AATAGGGGTTCCGCGCACATTTCCCCGAAAAGTGCCACCTGACGTCGACGGATCGGGAGATCTCCCGATC
CCCTATGGTGCACTCTCAGTACAATCTGCTCTGATGCCGCATAGTTAAGCCAGTATCTGCTCCCTGCTTG
TGTGTTGGAGGTCGCTGAGTAGTGCGCGAGCAAAATTTAAGCTACAACAAGGCAAGGCTTGACCGACAAT
TGCATGAAGAATCTGCTTAGGGTTAGGCGTTTTGCGCTGCTTCGCGATGTACGGGCCAGATATACGCGTT
GACATTGATTATTGACTAGTTATTAATAGTAATCAATTACGGGGTCATTAGTTCATAGCCCATATATGGA
GTTCCGCGTTACATAACTTACGGTAAATGGCCCGCCTGGCTGACCGCCCAACGACCCCCGCCCATTGACG
TCAATAATGACGTATGTTCCCATAGTAACGCCAATAGGGACTTTCCATTGACGTCAATGGGTGGAGTATT
TACGGTAAACTGCCCACTTGGCAGTACATCAAGTGTATCATATGCCAAGTACGCCCCCTATTGACGTCAA
TGACGGTAAATGGCCCGCCTGGCATTATGCCCAGTACATGACCTTATGGGACTTTCCTACTTGGCAGTAC
ATCTACGTATTAGTCATCGCTATTACCATGGTGATGCGGTTTTGGCAGTACATCAATGGGCGTGGATAGC
GGTTTGACTCACGGGGATTTCCAAGTCTCCACCCCATTGACGTCAATGGGAGTTTGTTTTGGCACCAAAA
TCAACGGGACTTTCCAAAATGTCGTAACAACTCCGCCCCATTGACGCAAATGGGCGGTAGGCGTGTACGG
TGGGAGGTCTATATAAGCAGAGCTCTCTGGCTAACTAGAGAACCCACTGCTTACTGGCTTATCGAAATTA
ATACGACTCACTATAGGGAGACCCAAGCTGGCTAGTTAAGCTTGGTACCGAGCTCGGATCCATGTCCTAC
GTGGAAGATCCTGCCTTCGGCTTTTACGGCAGCTGGGAGGCCGCCAATCAGGACTGCATCGAGAGAGGCC
TGTCCACCAGCAACAATACCAGGATGATCCAGCTGCTGTTCGCCTCCATTTGCGCCTGCCAGGTGCTGTT
CATGGCCTCCAGGGCCCCTAGAGTGACCTGGGAGGCTGTGTACCTGCCTGTGGTGGAAACCGTCCTGTAC
GGCATGGCCAGCACCGGCAACGGCAACATGAGGCTGGCTGACGGCAGGATCGTGCCTATCGCCAGGTTCT
GCAGCTGGCTGATCACCTGCCCCATCATGCTCTTCCAAGTGGTGGGCATCCACGAGCTGAAGTGGAGAAC
CATCAGCTGCAAGAACATGGTGATGGCCGCTAGCCTGATCAGGACCGTGTTCGGAATCGGCGCCAGCGTC
ACCATCACCCCCACCATGAGGTGGGTGCAGTACTTCCTGTCCCTGAGCTTCTTCCTGTTCGAGCTGATCG
TGGTGTACCAGATTTTCTCCGCCGGCCTGAAGAAATTCGGCGCTGTGAAGACCTCCCTGAACAACATTGT
GTACTCCAGGATCATGTTCCTGAGATTCCTGTTCTTCCTGAGCTGGAGCAGCTTCCCCATTATCTGGCTC
CTGTCCAGCACCGGATTCTGCCTGGTGAACGAGGACGTCAGCGTGCTGGCCTATCTGGTGGCCGACATGA
TCTGCAAGAACCTGTATGGCATCACCAACGCCAACACCCTGTTCAGGGTGCTGAATGGCAAGTGGACCCC
CGAAACCGAGGAAGAGGCCATGCTGCCCAAAGACCACGAACACGCCCACGTGGGCGAGACCTACTTCGAG
CAGATGCTGAGCGGCCTCAGAGGCAGCAGGAGGAGGGACCACGCGGCCGCCGTGAGCAAGGGCGAGGAGC
TGTTCACCGGGGTGGTGCCCATCCTGGTCGAGCTGGACGGCGACGTAAACGGCCACAAGTTCAGCGTGTC
CGGCGAGGGCGAGGGCGATGCCACCTACGGCAAGCTGACCCTGAAGTTCATCTGCACCACCGGCAAGCTG
CCCGTGCCCTGGCCCACCCTCGTGACCACCTTCGGCTACGGCCTGCAGTGCTTCGCCCGCTACCCCGACC
ACATGAAGCAGCACGACTTCTTCAAGTCCGCCATGCCCGAAGGCTACGTCCAGGAGCGCACCATCTTCTT
CAAGGACGACGGCAACTACAAGACCCGCGCCGAGGTGAAGTTCGAGGGCGACACCCTGGTGAACCGCATC
GAGCTGAAGGGCATCGACTTCAAGGAGGACGGCAACATCCTGGGGCACAAGCTGGAGTACAACTACAACA
GCCACAACGTCTATATCATGGCCGACAAGCAGAAGAACGGCATCAAGGTGAACTTCAAGATCCGCCACAA
CATCGAGGACGGCAGCGTGCAGCTCGCCGACCACTACCAGCAGAACACCCCCATCGGCGACGGCCCCGTG
CTGCTGCCCGACAACCACTACCTGAGCTACCAGTCCGCCCTGAGCAAAGACCCCAACGAGAAGCGCGATC
ACATGGTCCTGCTGGAGTTCGTGACCGCCGCCGGGATCACTCTCGGCATGGACGAGCTGTACAAGTAACA
TATGCTCTAGAGGGCCCGCGGTTCGAAGGTAAGCCTATCCCTAACCCTCTCCTCGGTCTCGATTCTACGC
GTACCGGTCATCATCACCATCACCATTGAGTTTAAACCCGCTGATCAGCCTCGACTGTGCCTTCTAGTTG
CCAGCCATCTGTTGTTTGCCCCTCCCCCGTGCCTTCCTTGACCCTGGAAGGTGCCACTCCCACTGTCCTT
TCCTAATAAAATGAGGAAATTGCATCGCATTGTCTGAGTAGGTGTCATTCTATTCTGGGGGGTGGGGTGG
GGCAGGACAGCAAGGGGGAGGATTGGGAAGACAATAGCAGGCATGCTGGGGATGCGGTGGGCTCTATGGC
TTCTGAGGCGGAAAGAACCAGCTGGGGCTCTAGGGGGTATCCCC
[124 nt withheld, positions 6695-6818]
C
[91 nt withheld, positions 6820-6910]
A
[49 nt withheld, positions 6912-6960]
CCTTTGACGTTGGAGTCCACGTTCTTTAATAGTGGACTCTTGTTCCAAACTGGAACAACACTCAACCCTA
TCTCGGTCTATTCTTTTGATTTATAAGGGATTTTGCCGATTTCG
Features (pLannotate 1.2.2; 21 found; start..end, strand, type, name):
     63..392     +  promoter       SV40 promoter: SV40 enhancer and early promoter
    459..1250    +  CDS            neo: KKA2_KLEPN - Also known as kan, nptII. Experimental evidence at protein level: Swiss-Prot protein existence level 1. Resistance to kanamycin, neomycin, paromomycin, ribostamycin, butirosin and gentamicin B. From Klebsiella pneumoniae.
   1276..1434    +  CDS            ble (fragment): BLE_KLEPN - Experimental evidence at protein level: Swiss-Prot protein existence level 1. Binding protein with a strong affinity to the bleomycin family of antibiotics. Binds to CL990; an antimitotic-antibiotic compound. From Klebsiella pneumoniae.
   1429..1550    +  polyA_signal   SV40 poly(A) signal: SV40 polyadenylation signal
   1623..1639    -  protein_bind   lac operator: The lac repressor binds to the lac operator to inhibit transcription in E. coli. This inhibition can be relieved by adding lactose or isopropyl-β-D-thiogalactopyranoside (IPTG). lac repressor encoded by lacI
   1647..1677    -  promoter       lac promoter: promoter for the E. coli lac operon
   1692..1713    -  protein_bind   CAP binding site: CAP binding activates transcription in the presence of cAMP. E. coli catabolite activator protein
   1726..1818    -  CDS            lacI (fragment): lac repressor; lacI; The lac repressor binds to the lac operator to inhibit transcription in E. coli. This inhibition can be relieved by adding lactose or isopropyl-β-D-thiogalactopyranoside (IPTG).
   2001..2589    -  rep_origin     ori: high-copy-number ColE1/pMB1/pBR322/pUC origin of replication
   2760..3620    -  CDS            AmpR: β-lactamase; bla; confers resistance to ampicillin, carbenicillin, and related antibiotics
   3621..3725    -  promoter       AmpR promoter: bla
   3784..3836    -  misc_feature   bom (fragment): basis of mobility region from pBR322
   3991..4370    +  enhancer       CMV enhancer: human cytomegalovirus immediate early enhancer
   4371..4574    +  promoter       CMV promoter: human cytomegalovirus (CMV) immediate early promoter
   4570..4603    +  LTR            5' LTR (truncated) (fragment): truncated 5' long terminal repeat (LTR) from HIV-1
   4619..4637    +  promoter       T7 promoter: promoter for bacteriophage T7 RNA polymerase
   5582..6298    +  CDS            EYFP: enhanced YFP mammalian codon-optimized
   6328..6369    +  CDS            V5 tag: epitope tag from simian virus 5
   6425..6649    +  polyA_signal   bGH poly(A) signal: bovine growth hormone polyadenylation signal
   6653..6674    +  promoter       SV40 promoter (fragment): SV40 enhancer and early promoter
   6695..49      +  rep_origin     f1 ori (across the origin) (sequence partly withheld): f1 bacteriophage origin of replication; arrow indicates direction of (+) strand synthesis
