[The description below was written by a language model from this plasmid's Addgene catalogue record, the feature table of its GenBank file and pLannotate feature annotations shown in this document.]
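Description:
pcDNA3.1-R1ACR_741-EYFP is a mammalian expression plasmid built on the Invitrogen pcDNA3.1 backbone, carrying a human codon-optimized coding sequence for R1ACR_741, an anion channelrhodopsin from the cryptophyte alga Rhodomonas sp. (strain CCMP768). The 891 bp insert sits between BamHI and NotI sites, directly upstream of an EYFP coding sequence that had been placed in the backbone between NotI and XbaI, so the channel is produced as a C-terminal EYFP fusion. Transcription is driven by the CMV immediate-early enhancer and promoter and terminated by the bGH polyadenylation signal; a T7 promoter lies between the CMV promoter and the insert and also serves as a sequencing primer site. The annotation does not label the rhodopsin itself, but the unannotated gap between the T7 promoter and EYFP is about the right size for it. A V5 tag sequence from the backbone is annotated downstream of EYFP; the record does not indicate whether it is translated.

In E. coli the plasmid replicates at high copy from a ColE1/pUC-type origin and is selected with ampicillin via the β-lactamase gene; an f1 origin is also present. An SV40 early promoter driving the neomycin phosphotransferase gene, followed by the SV40 poly(A) signal, allows G418 selection of transfected mammalian cells. The short HIV-1 LTR, ble, lacI and bom fragments are likely incidental annotation matches or backbone remnants.

The construct is intended for expressing this light-gated anion channel in mammalian cells, with EYFP fluorescence identifying expressing cells, as in characterization of photocurrents or optogenetic inhibition. The sequenced record is 7,074 nt, whereas the catalogue lists 7,800 bp in total. The separate GenBank record covers only the 717 bp EYFP coding sequence.
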