Addgene plasmid #103961: pcDNA3.1-R1ACR_741-EYFP
Purpose: Highly efficient anion channelrhodopsin from Rhodomonas sp. (CCMP768) for expression in mammalian cells
Depositing lab: John Spudich. Depositing organization: University of Texas Health Science Center at Houston. Publication: The Expanding Family of Natural Anion Channelrhodopsins Reveals Large Variations in Kinetics, Conductance, and Spectral Sensitivity. Govorunova EG, Sineshchekov OA, Rodarte EM, Janz R, Morelle O, Melkonian M, Wong GK, Spudich JL. Sci Rep. 2017 Mar 3;7:43358. doi: 10.1038/srep43358. PubMed 28256618.
Backbone
  Vector backbone: pcDNA3.1
  Backbone manufacturer: Invitrogen
  Backbone size w/o insert (bp): 6217
  Total vector size (bp): 7800
  Modifications to backbone: EYFP was cloned between NotI and XbaI sites
  Vector type: Mammalian Expression
Growth in bacteria
  Bacterial resistance: Ampicillin, 100 μg/mL
  Growth temperature: 37°C
  Growth strain: DH5alpha
  Copy number: High Copy
Gene/Insert
  Gene/Insert name: Anion channelrhodopsin R1ACR_741
  Species: Rhodomonas sp.
  Insert size (bp): 891
  Mutation: human codon optimized
  GenBank ID: KX879687
  Promoter: CMV
  Tag / fusion protein: EYFP (C terminal on backbone)
  Cloning method: Restriction Enzyme; 5′ cloning site BamHI (not destroyed); 3′ cloning site NotI (not destroyed)
  Sequencing primers: 5′ T7
Terms and licenses: Academic/Nonprofit Terms; Industry Terms: Not Available to Industry
How to cite: pcDNA3.1-R1ACR_741-EYFP was a gift from John Spudich (Addgene plasmid # 103961 ; http://n2t.net/addgene:103961 ; RRID:Addgene_103961)
