LOCUS       Exported 717 bp ds-DNA linear SYN 21-MAY-2021
DEFINITION  Highly efficient anion channelrhodopsin from Rhodomonas sp.
            (CCMP768) for expression in mammalian cells.
ACCESSION   .
VERSION     .
KEYWORDS    pcDNA3.1-R1ACR_741-EYFP
SOURCE      synthetic DNA construct
  ORGANISM  synthetic DNA construct
REFERENCE   1 (bases 1 to 717)
  AUTHORS   Govorunova EG, Sineshchekov OA, Rodarte EM, Janz R, Morelle O,
            Melkonian M, Wong GK, Spudich JL
  TITLE     The Expanding Family of Natural Anion Channelrhodopsins Reveals
            Large Variations in Kinetics, Conductance, and Spectral Sensitivity.
  JOURNAL   Sci Rep. 2017 Mar 3;7:43358. doi: 10.1038/srep43358.
  PUBMED    28256618
REFERENCE   2 (bases 1 to 717)
  AUTHORS   .
  TITLE     Direct Submission
  JOURNAL   Exported May 21, 2021 from SnapGene Server 1.1.58
            http://www.snapgene.com
FEATURES             Location/Qualifiers
     source          1..717
                     /organism="synthetic DNA construct"
                     /mol_type="other DNA"
     CDS             1..717
                     /codon_start=1
                     /product="enhanced YFP"
                     /label=EYFP
                     /note="mammalian codon-optimized"
                     /translation="VSKGEELFTGVVPILVELDGDVNGHKFSVSGEGEGDATYGKLTLK
                     FICTTGKLPVPWPTLVTTFGYGLQCFARYPDHMKQHDFFKSAMPEGYVQERTIFFKDDG
                     NYKTRAEVKFEGDTLVNRIELKGIDFKEDGNILGHKLEYNYNSHNVYIMADKQKNGIKV
                     NFKIRHNIEDGSVQLADHYQQNTPIGDGPVLLPDNHYLSYQSALSKDPNEKRDHMVLLE
                     FVTAAGITLGMDELYK"
     primer_bind     complement(43..64)
                     /label=EGFP-N
                     /note="EGFP, reverse primer"
     primer_bind     complement(304..323)
                     /label=EXFP-R
                     /note="For distinguishing EGFP variants, reverse primer"
     primer_bind     651..672
                     /label=EGFP-C
                     /note="EGFP, forward primer"
ORIGIN
        1 gtgagcaagg gcgaggagct gttcaccggg gtggtgccca tcctggtcga gctggacggc
       61 gacgtaaacg gccacaagtt cagcgtgtcc ggcgagggcg agggcgatgc cacctacggc
      121 aagctgaccc tgaagttcat ctgcaccacc ggcaagctgc ccgtgccctg gcccaccctc
      181 gtgaccacct tcggctacgg cctgcagtgc ttcgcccgct accccgacca catgaagcag
      241 cacgacttct tcaagtccgc catgcccgaa ggctacgtcc aggagcgcac catcttcttc
      301 aaggacgacg gcaactacaa gacccgcgcc gaggtgaagt tcgagggcga caccctggtg
      361 aaccgcatcg agctgaaggg catcgacttc aaggaggacg gcaacatcct ggggcacaag
      421 ctggagtaca actacaacag ccacaacgtc tatatcatgg ccgacaagca gaagaacggc
      481 atcaaggtga acttcaagat ccgccacaac atcgaggacg gcagcgtgca gctcgccgac
      541 cactaccagc agaacacccc catcggcgac ggccccgtgc tgctgcccga caaccactac
      601 ctgagctacc agtccgccct gagcaaagac cccaacgaga agcgcgatca catggtcctg
      661 ctggagttcg tgaccgccgc cgggatcact ctcggcatgg acgagctgta caagtaa
//
