>Addgene plasmid #103961 | pcDNA3.1-R1ACR_741-EYFP | depositor partial sequence | sequence record 196892 | pcDNA3.1-R1ACR_741-EYFP sequence 891 bps
ATGTCCTACGTGGAAGATCCTGCCTTCGGCTTTTACGGCAGCTGGGAGGCCGCCAATCAGGACTGCATCG
AGAGAGGCCTGTCCACCAGCAACAATACCAGGATGATCCAGCTGCTGTTCGCCTCCATTTGCGCCTGCCA
GGTGCTGTTCATGGCCTCCAGGGCCCCTAGAGTGACCTGGGAGGCTGTGTACCTGCCTGTGGTGGAAACC
GTCCTGTACGGCATGGCCAGCACCGGCAACGGCAACATGAGGCTGGCTGACGGCAGGATCGTGCCTATCG
CCAGGTTCTGCAGCTGGCTGATCACCTGCCCCATCATGCTCTTCCAAGTGGTGGGCATCCACGAGCTGAA
GTGGAGAACCATCAGCTGCAAGAACATGGTGATGGCCGCTAGCCTGATCAGGACCGTGTTCGGAATCGGC
GCCAGCGTCACCATCACCCCCACCATGAGGTGGGTGCAGTACTTCCTGTCCCTGAGCTTCTTCCTGTTCG
AGCTGATCGTGGTGTACCAGATTTTCTCCGCCGGCCTGAAGAAATTCGGCGCTGTGAAGACCTCCCTGAA
CAACATTGTGTACTCCAGGATCATGTTCCTGAGATTCCTGTTCTTCCTGAGCTGGAGCAGCTTCCCCATT
ATCTGGCTCCTGTCCAGCACCGGATTCTGCCTGGTGAACGAGGACGTCAGCGTGCTGGCCTATCTGGTGG
CCGACATGATCTGCAAGAACCTGTATGGCATCACCAACGCCAACACCCTGTTCAGGGTGCTGAATGGCAA
GTGGACCCCCGAAACCGAGGAAGAGGCCATGCTGCCCAAAGACCACGAACACGCCCACGTGGGCGAGACC
TACTTCGAGCAGATGCTGAGCGGCCTCAGAGGCAGCAGGAGGAGGGACCAC
